>Addgene plasmid #140558 | pAAV-hsyn-GRAB_rDA-mut | addgene full sequence | sequence record 307187 | Addgene NGS Result
CCTGCAGGCAGCTGCGCGCTCGCTCGCTCACTGAGGCCGCCCGGGCGTCGGGCGACCTTTGGTCGCCCGG
CCTCAGTGAGCGAGCGAGCGCGCAGAGAGGGAGTGGCCAACTCCATCACTAGGGGTTCCTGCGGCCGCAC
GCGTATGAGGCGGGGTGGGGGTGCCTACCTGACGACCGACCCCGACCCACTGGACAAGCACCCAACCCCC
ATTCCCCAAATTGCGCATCCCCTATCAGAGAGGGGGAGGGGAAACAGGATGCGGCGAGGCGCGTGCGCAC
TGCCAGCTTCAGCACCGCGGACAGTGCCTTCGCCCCCGCCTGGCGGCGCGCGCCACCGCCGCCTCAGCAC
TGAAGGCGCGCTGACGTCACTCGCCGGTCCCCCGCAAACTCCCCTTCCCGGCCACCTTGGTCGCGTCCGC
GCCGCCGCCGGCCCAGCCGGACCGCACCACGCGAGGCGCGAGATAGGGGGGCACGGGCGCGACCATCTGC
GCTGCGGCGCCGGCGACTCAGCGCTGCCTCAGTCTGCGGTGGGCAGCGGAGGAGTCGTGTCGTGCCTGAG
AGCGCAGTCGAGAAACCGGTGCCACCATGGAGACAGACACACTCCTGCTATGGGTACTGCTGCTCTGGGT
TCCAGGTTCCACTGGTGACACAAGTTTGTACAAAAAAGTTGGCACCACCGGTGATCCACTGAATCTGTCC
TGGTATGATGATGATCTGGAGAGGCAGAACTGGAGCCGGCCCTTCAACGGGTCAGACGGGAAGGCGGACA
GACCCCACTACAACTACTATGCCACACTGCTCACCCTGCTCATCGCTGTCATCGTCTTCGGCAACGTGCT
GGTGTGCATGGCTGTGTCCCGCGAGAAGGCGCTGCAGACCACCACCAACTACCTGATCGTCAGCCTCGCA
GTGGCCGACCTCCTCGTCGCCACACTGGTCATGCCCTGGGTTGTCTACCTGGAGGTGGTAGGTGAGTGGA
AATTCAGCAGGATTCACTGTGACATCTTCGTCACTCTGGACGTCATGATGGCTACGGCGAGCATCCTGAA
CTTGTGTGCCATCAGCATCGACAGGTACACAGCTGTGGCCATGCCCATGCTGTACAATACGCGCTACAGC
TCCAAGCGCCGGGTCACCGTCATGATCTCCATCGTCTGGGTCCTGTCCTTCACCATCTCCTGCCCACTCC
TCTTCGGACTCAATAACGCAGACCAGAACGAGTGCATCATTGCCAACCCGGCCTTCGTGGTCTACAATTC
CATCGTCTCCTTCTACGTGCCCTTCATTGTCATGCTGCTGGTCTACATCAAGATCTACATTGTCCTCCGC
AGACGCCGCAAGCGAGTCCCCGTGTGTTCCGAGGTTATGTACCCCGAGGACGGCGCCCTGAAGAGCGAGA
TCAAGAAGGGGCTGAGGCTGAAGGACGGCGGCCACTACGCCGCCGAGGTCAAGACCACCTACAAGGCCAA
GAAGCCCGTGCAGCTGCCCGGCGCCTACATCGTCGACATCAAGTTGGACATCGTGTCCCACAACGAGGAC
TACACCATCGTGGAACAGTGCGAACGCGCCGAGGCCCGCCACTCCACCGGCGGCATGGACGAGCTGTACA
AGGGAGGTACAGGCGGGAGTCTGGTGAGCAAGGGCGAGGAGGATAACATGGCCATCATCAAGGAGTTCAT
GCGCTTCAAGGTGCACATGGAGGGCTCCGTGAACGGCCACGAGTTCGAGATCGAGGGCGAGGGCGAGGGC
CGCCCCTACGAGGCCTTTCAGACCGCTAAGCTGAAGGTGACCAAGGGTGGCCCCCTGCCCTTCGCCTGGG
ACATCCTGTCCCCTCAGTTCATGTACGGCTCCAAGGCCTACATTAAGCACCCAGCCGACATCCCCGACTA
CTTCAAGCTGTCCTTCCCCGAGGGCTTCAGGTGGGAGCGCGTGATGAACTTCGAGGACGGCGGCATTATT
CACGTTAACCAGGACTCCTCCCTGCAGGACGGCTACTTCATCTACAAGGTGAAGCTGCGCGGCACCAACT
TCCCCCCCGACGGCCCCGTAATGCAGAAGAAGACCATGGGCTGGGAGCTGACGGTCCAGCAGCTCGAGAA
GAAAGCCACTCAGATGCTCGCCATTGTTCTCGGCGTGTTCATCATCTGCTGGCTGCCCTTCTTCATCACA
CACATCCTGAACATACACTGTGACTGCAACATCCCGCCTGTCCTGTACAGCGCCTTCACGTGGCTGGGCT
ATGTCAACAGCGCCGTGAACCCCATCATCTACACCACCTTCAACATTGAGTTCCGCAAGGCCTTCCTGAA
GATCCTCCACTGCTGAGAATTCGATATCAAGCTTATCGATCATCAACCTCTGGATTACAAAATTTGTGAA
AGATTGACTGGTATTCTTAACTATGTTGCTCCTTTTACGCTATGTGGATACGCTGCTTTAATGCCTTTGT
ATCATGCTATTGCTTCCCGTATGGCTTTCATTTTCTCCTCCTTGTATAAATCCTGGTTGCTGTCTCTTTA
TGAGGAGTTGTGGCCCGTTGTCAGGCAACGTGGCGTGGTGTGCACTGTGTTTGCTGACGCAACCCCCACT
GGTTGGGGCATTGCCACCACCTGTCAGCTCCTTTCCGGGACTTTCGCTTTCCCCCTCCCTATTGCCACGG
CGGAACTCATCGCCGCCTGCCTTGCCCGCTGCTGGACAGGGGCTCGGCTGTTGGGCACTGACAATTCCGT
GGTGTTGTCGGGGAAATCATCGTCCTTTCCTTGGCTGCTCGCCTATGTTGCCACCTGGATTCTGCGCGGG
ACGTCCTTCTGCTACGTCCCTTCGGCCCTCAATCCAGCGGACCTTCCTTCCCGCGGCCTGCTGCCGGCTC
TGCGGCCTCTTCCGCGTCTTCGCCTTCGCCCTCAGACGAGTCGGATCTCCCTTTGGGCCGCCTCCCCGCA
TCGATACCGAGCGCTGCTCGAGAGATCTACGGGTGGCATCCCTGTGACCCCTCCCCAGTGCCTCTCCTGG
CCCTGGAAGTTGCCACTCCAGTGCCCACCAGCCTTGTCCTAATAAAATTAAGTTGCATCATTTTGTCTGA
CTAGGTGTCCTTCTATAATATTATGGGGTGGAGGGGGGTGGTATGGAGCAAGGGGCAAGTTGGGAAGACA
ACCTGTAGGGCCTGCGGGGTCTATTGGGAACCAAGCTGGAGTGCAGTGGCACAATCTTGGCTCACTGCAA
TCTCCGCCTCCTGGGTTCAAGCGATTCTCCTGCCTCAGCCTCCCGAGTTGTTGGGATTCCAGGCATGCAT
GACCAGGCTCAGCTAATTTTTGTTTTTTTGGTAGAGACGGGGTTTCACCATATTGGCCAGGCTGGTCTCC
AACTCCTAATCTCAGGTGATCTACCCACCTTGGCCTCCCAAATTGCTGGGATTACAGGCGTGAACCACTG
CTCCCTTCCCTGTCCTTCTGATTTTGTAGGTAACCACGTGCGGACCGAGCGGCCGCAGGAACCCCTAGTG
ATGGAGTTGGCCACTCCCTCTCTGCGCGCTCGCTCGCTCACTGAGGCCGGGCGACCAAAGGTCGCCCGAC
GCCCGGGCTTTGCCCGGGCGGCCTCAGTGAGCGAGCGAGCGCGCAGCTGCCTGCAGGGGCGCCTGATGCG
GTATTTTCTCCTTACGCATCTGTGCGGTATTTCACACCGCATA
[95 nt withheld, positions 3684-3778]
T
[46 nt withheld, positions 3780-3825]
C
[141 nt withheld, positions 3827-3967]
CCTTTGACGTTGGAGTCCACGTTCTTT
[37 nt withheld, positions 3995-4031]
ACTCTATCTCGGGCTATTCTTTTGATTTATAAGGGATTTTGCCGATTTCGGTCTATTGGTTAAAAAATGA
GCTGATTTAACAAAAATTTAACGCGAATTTTAACAAAATATTAACGTTTACAATTTTATGGTGCACTCTC
AGTACAATCTGCTCTGATGCCGCATAGTTAAGCCAGCCCCGACACCCGCCAACACCCGCTGACGCGCCCT
GACGGGCTTGTCTGCTCCCGGCATCCGCTTACAGACAAGCTGTGACCGTCTCCGGGAGCTGCATGTGTCA
GAGGTTTTCACCGTCATCACCGAAACGCGCGAGACGAAAGGGCCTCGTGATACGCCTATTTTTATAGGTT
AATGTCATGATAATAATGGTTTCTTAGACGTCAGGTGGCACTTTTCGGGGAAATGTGCGCGGAACCCCTA
TTTGTTTATTTTTCTAAATACATTCAAATATGTATCCGCTCATGAGACAATAACCCTGATAAATGCTTCA
ATAATATTGAAAAAGGAAGAGTATGAGTATTCAACATTTCCGTGTCGCCCTTATTCCCTTTTTTGCGGCA
TTTTGCCTTCCTGTTTTTGCTCACCCAGAAACGCTGGTGAAAGTAAAAGATGCTGAAGATCAGTTGGGTG
CACGAGTGGGTTACATCGAACTGGATCTCAACAGCGGTAAGATCCTTGAGAGTTTTCGCCCCGAAGAACG
TTTTCCAATGATGAGCACTTTTAAAGTTCTGCTATGTGGCGCGGTATTATCCCGTATTGACGCCGGGCAA
GAGCAACTCGGTCGCCGCATACACTATTCTCAGAATGACTTGGTTGAGTACTCACCAGTCACAGAAAAGC
ATCTTACGGATGGCATGACAGTAAGAGAATTATGCAGTGCTGCCATAACCATGAGTGATAACACTGCGGC
CAACTTACTTCTGACAACGATCGGAGGACCGAAGGAGCTAACCGCTTTTTTGCACAACATGGGGGATCAT
GTAACTCGCCTTGATCGTTGGGAACCGGAGCTGAATGAAGCCATACCAAACGACGAGCGTGACACCACGA
TGCCTGTAGCAATGGCAACAACGTTGCGCAAACTATTAACTGGCGAACTACTTACTCTAGCTTCCCGGCA
ACAATTAATAGACTGGATGGAGGCGGATAAAGTTGCAGGACCACTTCTGCGCTCGGCCCTTCCGGCTGGC
TGGTTTATTGCTGATAAATCTGGAGCCGGTGAGCGTGGGTCTCGCGGTATCATTGCAGCACTGGGGCCAG
ATGGTAAGCCCTCCCGTATCGTAGTTATCTACACGACGGGGAGTCAGGCAACTATGGATGAACGAAATAG
ACAGATCGCTGAGATAGGTGCCTCACTGATTAAGCATTGGTAACTGTCAGACCAAGTTTACTCATATATA
CTTTAGATTGATTTAAAACTTCATTTTTAATTTAAAAGGATCTAGGTGAAGATCCTTTTTGATAATCTCA
TGACCAAAATCCCTTAACGTGAGTTTTCGTTCCACTGAGCGTCAGACCCCGTAGAAAAGATCAAAGGATC
TTCTTGAGATCCTTTTTTTCTGCGCGTAATCTGCTGCTTGCAAACAAAAAAACCACCGCTACCAGCGGTG
GTTTGTTTGCCGGATCAAGAGCTACCAACTCTTTTTCCGAAGGTAACTGGCTTCAGCAGAGCGCAGATAC
CAAATACTGTTCTTCTAGTGTAGCCGTAGTTAGGCCACCACTTCAAGAACTCTGTAGCACCGCCTACATA
CCTCGCTCTGCTAATCCTGTTACCAGTGGCTGCTGCCAGTGGCGATAAGTCGTGTCTTACCGGGTTGGAC
TCAAGACGATAGTTACCGGATAAGGCGCAGCGGTCGGGCTGAACGGGGGGTTCGTGCACACAGCCCAGCT
TGGAGCGAACGACCTACACCGAACTGAGATACCTACAGCGTGAGCTATGAGAAAGCGCCACGCTTCCCGA
AGGGAGAAAGGCGGACAGGTATCCGGTAAGCGGCAGGGTCGGAACAGGAGAGCGCACGAGGGAGCTTCCA
GGGGGAAACGCCTGGTATCTTTATAGTCCTGTCGGGTTTCGCCACCTCTGACTTGAGCGTCGATTTTTGT
GATGCTCGTCAGGGGGGCGGAGCCTATGGAAAAACGCCAGCAACGCGGCCTTTTTACGGTTCCTGGCCTT
TTGCTGGCCTTTTGCTCACATGT
Features (pLannotate 1.2.2; 17 found; start..end, strand, type, name):
     12..39      +  repeat_region  AAV2 ITR (fragment): inverted terminal repeat of adeno-associated virus serotype 2 inverted
     68..95      +  repeat_region  AAV2 ITR (fragment): inverted terminal repeat of adeno-associated virus serotype 2 inverted
    145..567     +  promoter       hSyn promoter (fragment): human synapsin I promoter; confers neuron-specific expression (Kügler et al., 2003)
    587..649     +  sig_peptide    Igκ leader: leader sequence from mouse immunoglobulin κ light chain
    651..668     +  protein_bind   attB1 (fragment): mutant version of attB; core recombination site for the Gateway® BP reaction BP Clonase™
    683..2323    +  CDS            DRD2: DRD2_HUMAN - Experimental evidence at protein level: Swiss-Prot protein existence level 1. Dopamine receptor whose activity is mediated by G proteins which inhibit adenylyl cyclase (PubMed:21645528). Positively regulates postnatal regression of retinal hyaloid vessels via suppression of VEGFR2/KDR activity, downstream of OPN5 (By similarity). From Homo sapiens (Human).
   2327..2350    +  misc_feature   MCS (fragment): pBluescript multiple cloning site
   2352..2939    +  misc_feature   WPRE: woodchuck hepatitis virus posttranscriptional regulatory element
   2971..3447    +  polyA_signal   hGH poly(A) signal: human growth hormone polyadenylation signal
   3487..3627    +  repeat_region  AAV2 ITR: inverted terminal repeat of adeno-associated virus serotype 2 inverted
   3632..3683    -  misc_feature   bom (fragment): basis of mobility region from pBR322
   3702..4157    +  rep_origin     f1 ori (sequence partly withheld): f1 bacteriophage origin of replication; arrow indicates direction of (+) strand synthesis
   4158..4207    -  misc_feature   bom (fragment): basis of mobility region from pBR322
   4309..4344    -  CDS            rop (fragment): Rop protein, which maintains plasmids at low copy number; rop
   4439..4543    +  promoter       AmpR promoter: bla
   4544..5404    +  CDS            AmpR: β-lactamase; bla; confers resistance to ampicillin, carbenicillin, and related antibiotics
   5575..6163    +  rep_origin     ori: high-copy-number ColE1/pMB1/pBR322/pUC origin of replication
