[The description below was written by a language model from this plasmid's Addgene catalogue record and pLannotate feature annotations shown in this document.]
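Description:
pAAV-hsyn-GRAB_rDA-mut is an adeno-associated virus transfer plasmid built on a pAAV backbone for neuronal expression of a control version of a red fluorescent dopamine sensor. In bacteria it is maintained through a high-copy ColE1/pUC-type origin and selected with ampicillin via the β-lactamase gene. An f1 phage origin is also present in the backbone. The sequenced record is about 6.2 kb. The annotation shows a full AAV2 inverted terminal repeat downstream of the cassette but only short ITR fragments upstream. This may reflect how hard these hairpin repeats are to sequence and annotate, and the record does not say whether the upstream repeat is actually truncated.

Between the ITRs, the human synapsin I promoter restricts expression to neurons. It drives an open reading frame that begins with a mouse Igκ leader peptide, a signal sequence that directs the protein into the secretory pathway, consistent with its being a membrane receptor. The leader is followed by a coding region annotated as human dopamine D2 receptor (DRD2). The catalogue describes this roughly 1.7 kb insert as GRAB_rDA-mut, a red fluorescent sensor that does not respond to dopamine. The feature table does not separately annotate the red fluorescent module or identify the changes that abolish dopamine sensitivity, so these details are not available from the record. A WPRE downstream of the coding sequence enhances transcript stability and expression, and a human growth hormone polyadenylation signal terminates the transcript.

The construct is used to package recombinant AAV (an AAV9 preparation is mentioned) or for direct transfection. It serves as a negative control alongside functional GRAB dopamine sensors, helping to separate genuine dopamine-dependent fluorescence changes from artefacts during imaging of dopaminergic activity.
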