Addgene plasmid #140558: pAAV-hsyn-GRAB_rDA-mut
Purpose: Expresses the red fluorescent DA-insensitive control sensor GRAB_rDA-mut in neurons
Depositing lab: Yulong Li. Publication: Next-generation GRAB sensors for monitoring dopaminergic activity in vivo. Sun F, Zhou J, Dai B, Qian T, Zeng J, Li X, Zhuo Y, Zhang Y, Wang Y, Qian C, Tan K, Feng J, Dong H, Lin D, Cui G, Li Y. Nat Methods. 2020 Nov;17(11):1156-1166. doi: 10.1038/s41592-020-00981-9. Epub 2020 Oct 21. PubMed 33087905.
Backbone
  Vector backbone: pAAV
  Backbone size w/o insert (bp): 4495
  Vector type: AAV
Growth in bacteria
  Bacterial resistance: Ampicillin, 100 μg/mL
  Growth temperature: 37°C
  Growth strain: NEB Stable
  Copy number: High Copy
Gene/Insert
  Gene/Insert name: Red fluorescent DA-insensitive sensor GRAB_rDA-mut (control sensor)
  Species: H. sapiens (human)
  Insert size (bp): 1740
  Promoter: hSyn
  Cloning method: Gibson Cloning
Terms and licenses: Academic/Nonprofit Terms; Industry Terms: Not Available to Industry
How to cite: pAAV-hsyn-GRAB_rDA-mut was a gift from Yulong Li (Addgene plasmid # 140558 ; http://n2t.net/addgene:140558 ; RRID:Addgene_140558) For viral preps, please replace (Addgene plasmid # 140558) in the above sentence with: (Addgene viral prep # 140558-AAV9)
